Addgene plasmid #208708: pAAV-hSyn-DIO-GRAB-rDA3m
Purpose: Expresses the genetically-encoded fluorescent dopamine (DA) sensor GRAB_rDA3m in neurons in a cre-dependent manner
Depositing lab: Yulong Li. Depositing organization: Peking University. Publication: Improved green and red GRAB sensors for monitoring dopaminergic activity in vivo. Zhuo Y, Luo B, Yi X, Dong H, Miao X, Wan J, Williams JT, Campbell MG, Cai R, Qian T, Li F, Weber SJ, Wang L, Li B, Wei Y, Li G, Wang H, Zheng Y, Zhao Y, Wolf ME, Zhu Y, Watabe-Uchida M, Li Y. Nat Methods. 2023 Nov 30. doi: 10.1038/s41592-023-02100-w. PubMed 38036855.
Backbone
  Vector backbone: pAAV
  Vector type: AAV
Growth in bacteria
  Bacterial resistance: Ampicillin, 100 μg/mL
  Growth temperature: 37°C
  Growth strain: NEB Stable
  Copy number: High Copy
Gene/Insert
  Gene/Insert name: GPCR activation based dopamine (DA) sensor GRAB_rDA3m (alt names: GRAB_rDA3m; rDA3m)
  Species: H. sapiens (human)
  Promoter: hSyn
  Cloning method: Gibson Cloning
  Sequencing primers: 5′ ACGGGCGCGACCATCTGCGC; 3′ CATTAAAGCAGCGTATCC
Terms and licenses: Academic/Nonprofit Terms; Industry Terms: Not Available to Industry
Depositor comments: Please visit https://doi.org/10.1101/2023.08.24.554559 for biorxiv preprint
How to cite: pAAV-hSyn-DIO-GRAB-rDA3m was a gift from Yulong Li (Addgene plasmid # 208708 ; http://n2t.net/addgene:208708 ; RRID:Addgene_208708)
