[The description below was written by a language model from this plasmid's Addgene catalogue record and pLannotate feature annotations shown in this document.]
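Description:
pAAV-hSyn-DIO-GRAB-rDA3m is an AAV transfer plasmid (about 6.8 kb) for Cre-dependent, neuron-restricted expression of GRAB_rDA3m, a red genetically encoded fluorescent dopamine sensor of the GPCR-activation-based (GRAB) family. It is maintained in bacteria through a high-copy ColE1/pUC-type origin and selected with ampicillin via the β-lactamase gene; an f1 phage origin is also present. The expression cassette is flanked by AAV2 inverted terminal repeats, which allow it to be packaged into recombinant AAV particles. The right-hand ITR is annotated in full. The left one appears only as short fragments, a common outcome when these highly structured repeats are sequenced and automatically annotated.

Expression is driven by the human synapsin I promoter, which confers neuron-specific transcription. Downstream, the sensor coding sequence lies in the antisense orientation between paired lox2272 and loxP sites arranged as a DIO (double-floxed inverted open reading frame) switch. Cre recombinase inverts the cassette into the sense orientation and then excises one site of each pair, locking it there, so that only Cre-expressing neurons produce the sensor. The annotation tool matched the insert piecemeal to a D1-type dopamine receptor, a red fluorescent indicator and a trace amine receptor. These hits are consistent with a chimeric design in which a red fluorescent protein module is inserted into a dopamine receptor scaffold, rather than indicating separate genes; the record lists the insert species as human. A short FLAG-like fragment is also annotated at the N-terminal end of the inverted reading frame. A WPRE and the human growth hormone polyadenylation signal follow the cassette to enhance transcript stability and processing. The construct is intended for producing AAV to monitor dopamine dynamics by fluorescence in genetically defined neuronal populations in vivo.
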