Features (pLannotate 1.2.2; 24 found; start..end, strand, type, name):
      9..36      +  repeat_region  AAV2 ITR (fragment): inverted terminal repeat of adeno-associated virus serotype 2 inverted
     65..92      +  repeat_region  AAV2 ITR (fragment): inverted terminal repeat of adeno-associated virus serotype 2 inverted
    142..564     +  promoter       hSyn promoter (fragment): human synapsin I promoter; confers neuron-specific expression (Kügler et al., 2003)
    602..635     +  protein_bind   lox2272: Cre-mediated recombination occurs in the 8-bp core sequence (GGATACTT). lox2272 sites are compatible with each other, but incompatible with loxP or loxN sites (Lee and Saito, 1988). Cre recombinase
    636..685     -  intron         β-globin intron (fragment): internally truncated intron from human β-globin
    686..719     +  protein_bind   loxP: Cre-mediated recombination occurs in the 8-bp core sequence (GCATACAT). Cre recombinase
   1053..1280    -  CDS            Taar4 (fragment): TAAR4_MOUSE - Also known as Gm226. Experimental evidence at transcript level: Swiss-Prot protein existence level 2. Olfactory receptor specific for 2-phenylethylamine, a trace amine present at high concentration in the urine of carnivore species, playing a key role in fear and avoidance responses. 2-phenylethylamine acts as a kairomone in the chemical detection of carnivore odor and triggers fear in mice. This receptor is probably mediated by the G(s)- class of G-proteins which activate adenylate cyclase. From Mus musculus (Mouse).
   1300..2022    -  CDS            HyPerRed (fragment): red fluorescent genetically encoded indicator for H2O2 ()
   2052..2588    -  CDS            DRD1: DRD1_RABIT - Protein inferred from homology: Swiss-Prot protein existence level 3. Dopamine receptor whose activity is mediated by G proteins which activate adenylyl cyclase. From Oryctolagus cuniculus (Rabbit).
   2712..2732    -  CDS            3xFLAG (fragment): three tandem FLAG® epitope tags
   2791..2824    -  protein_bind   lox2272: Cre-mediated recombination occurs in the 8-bp core sequence (GGATACTT). lox2272 sites are compatible with each other, but incompatible with loxP or loxN sites (Lee and Saito, 1988). Cre recombinase
   2825..2874    -  intron         β-globin intron (fragment): internally truncated intron from human β-globin
   2875..2908    -  protein_bind   loxP: Cre-mediated recombination occurs in the 8-bp core sequence (GCATACAT). Cre recombinase
   2909..2933    +  misc_feature   MCS (fragment): pBluescript multiple cloning site
   2933..3521    +  misc_feature   WPRE: woodchuck hepatitis virus posttranscriptional regulatory element
   3553..4029    +  polyA_signal   hGH poly(A) signal: human growth hormone polyadenylation signal
   4069..4209    +  repeat_region  AAV2 ITR: inverted terminal repeat of adeno-associated virus serotype 2 inverted
   4214..4265    -  misc_feature   bom (fragment): basis of mobility region from pBR322
   4284..4739    +  rep_origin     f1 ori (sequence partly withheld): f1 bacteriophage origin of replication; arrow indicates direction of (+) strand synthesis
   4740..4789    -  misc_feature   bom (fragment): basis of mobility region from pBR322
   4891..4926    -  CDS            rop (fragment): Rop protein, which maintains plasmids at low copy number; rop
   5021..5125    +  promoter       AmpR promoter: bla
   5126..5986    +  CDS            AmpR: β-lactamase; bla; confers resistance to ampicillin, carbenicillin, and related antibiotics
   6157..6745    +  rep_origin     ori: high-copy-number ColE1/pMB1/pBR322/pUC origin of replication
>Addgene plasmid #208708 | pAAV-hSyn-DIO-GRAB-rDA3m | addgene full sequence | sequence record 412470 | Addgene NGS Result
GCAGGCAGCTGCGCGCTCGCTCGCTCACTGAGGCCGCCCGGGCGTCGGGCGACCTTTGGTCGCCCGGCCT
CAGTGAGCGAGCGAGCGCGCAGAGAGGGAGTGGCCAACTCCATCACTAGGGGTTCCTGCGGCCGCACGCG
TATGAGGCGGGGTGGGGGTGCCTACCTGACGACCGACCCCGACCCACTGGACAAGCACCCAACCCCCATT
CCCCAAATTGCGCATCCCCTATCAGAGAGGGGGAGGGGAAACAGGATGCGGCGAGGCGCGTGCGCACTGC
CAGCTTCAGCACCGCGGACAGTGCCTTCGCCCCCGCCTGGCGGCGCGCGCCACCGCCGCCTCAGCACTGA
AGGCGCGCTGACGTCACTCGCCGGTCCCCCGCAAACTCCCCTTCCCGGCCACCTTGGTCGCGTCCGCGCC
GCCGCCGGCCCAGCCGGACCGCACCACGCGAGGCGCGAGATAGGGGGGCACGGGCGCGACCATCTGCGCT
GCGGCGCCGGCGACTCAGCGCTGCCTCAGTCTGCGGTGGGCAGCGGAGGAGTCGTGTCGTGCCTGAGAGC
GCAGTCGAGAAACCGGTGCCACCTCTAGAGTCGACTCCGGAATAACTTCGTATAGGATACTTTATACGAA
GTTATGCAGAATGGTAGCTGGATTGTAGCTGCTATTAGCAATATGAAACCTCTTAATAACTTCGTATAGC
ATACATTATACGAAGTTATGGCGCATATGGGTCAGGTTGGGTGCTGACCGTTTTGTGTGATGGGTTGGAT
CTTCTCCAGAGAGACGTCAGTGTCATAGTCCAATATGACCGATAGGGCTGGGGACAGCTTCTCCAAGGGT
CTGGCGATGCCAGCTGCCTCCTCCTTTTTCAGGTCCTCAGAGGAGCCCACAGCATGTGGGATCAGGTAAA
CCAGATTGCACTCCTTGGAGATGGAGCCTCGTGGCTCATGATGGCTGGAAAACATCGCGGCCCCATTGTT
ATTGATACTCACCGTCTCTATGGCATTATTCGTCGCAGGGCAAAGTCTGTAGCATCCTAAGAGGGTTGAA
AATGCCTTCCGAAAATCAGCATTAAAGGCATAAATGATGGGGTTCAAGGATGAATTAGCCCACCCAAACC
ACACAAACACGTCAAAGGTGTTGGAATCAATGCAGAAGGGCTGCGTCTCCCCAGACCCACAGAAGGGCAA
AATGCAGTTCAAGATGAAGAAAGGTAGCCAACAGCACACAAACACACCCATGATCACCGACAGAGTCTTC
AGGACTTTAGTTTCTCTTTTAAGGTCGTCCTTCCGATGTTCCCACCCCATAGTTTTCTTCTGCATTACGG
GGCCGTCGGGGGGGAAGTTGGTGCCGCGCAGCTTCACCTTGTAGATGAATACGCCGTCCTGCAGGGAGGA
GTCCTGGTTCACGTGAATAATGCCGCCGTCCTCGAAGTTCATCACGCGCTCCCACCTGAAGCCCTCGGGG
AAGGACGACTTGAAGTAGTCGGGGATGTCGGCTGGGTGCTTAATGTAGGCCTTGGAGCCGTACATGAACT
GAGGGGACAGGATGTCCCAGGCGAAGGGCAGGGGGCCACCCTTGGTCACCTTCAGCTTAGCGGTCTGAAA
GGCCTCGTAGGGGCGGCCCTCGCCCTCGCCCTCGATCTCGAACTCGTGGCCGTTCACGGAGCCCTCCATG
TGCACCTTGAAGCGCATGAACTCCTTGATGATGGCCATGTTATCCTCCTCGCCCTTGCTCACCAGACTCC
CGCCTGTACCTCCCTTGTACAGCTCGTCCATGCCGCCGGTGGAGTGGCGGCCCTCGGCGCGTTCGCACTG
TTCCACGATGGTGTAGTCCTCGTTGTGGGACACGATGTCCAACTTGATGTCCACGATGTAGGCGCCGGGC
AGCTGCACGGGCTTCTTGGCCTTGTAGGTGGTCTTGACCTCGGCGGCGTAGTGGCCGCCGTCCTTCAGCC
TCAGCCCCTTCTTGATCTCGCTCTTCAGGGCGCCGTCCTCGGGGTACATCCGCTCGGAAACCATGAAGGA
GGAGAGCTTTTTCTGAGCAATCCTGTAGATCCTGGTGTAGCAGACAATCATGATGGCCACAGGGATGTAA
AAGCTTATTACAGAGGATGAGATGGCATATGTCCTGCTGAGGCTGGAGTCACAGTTGTCTATGGTCTCAG
CCAGGGAAGTGGCATTTCCATCAGAGGGGCTTGTGGGTTTTGCCTTGTGCCAGCTGAGCTGCACTGGGAT
GAAGGAGATGAGTACAGACAAGGTCCATGCCACACTGATCAGGATGAAGGCTGCCTTGGGGGTCATCTTT
CTCTCATACCGCTCAGGGCTGGAGATAGCCCAATACCTGTCCACGCTGATCACACAGAGGTTGAGGATGG
ATGCAGTGGAGCACATGATGTCAAAGGCCACCCAGATGTTACAGAAGGACCCAAAGGGCCAGAAGCCAGC
AATCTCAGCCACTGCCTTCCAGGGCATGACCAGGACGGCCACCAAGAGATCTGACACAGCCAAGGAGATG
ACAAAGAAGTTGGTCACCTTGGACCGCAGGTGTCGGAACCTGATAACGGCAGCACAGACCAGCGTGTTCC
CCAGGAGCGTGGACAGGATGAGCAGCGACAGGAAACAGGCAGTGAGGATACGAACAGAGAAGTCCCTCTC
CACCACCAGCCCAGTCCCGTCCATGGCAGAGGTGTTCAGAGTCCTCATGGCGTCATCATCGTCCTTGTAG
TCGGCGAACACCAAGCAGAAGATGTAGCTCAGGGCGATGATCGTCTTCATTGGCGCTAGCATAACTTCGT
ATAAAGTATCCTATACGAAGTTATTTGCCTTAACCCAGAAATTATCACTGTTATTCTTTAGAATGGTGCA
AAGAATAACTTCGTATAATGTATGCTATACGAAGTTATGAATTCGATATCAAGCTTATCGATAATCAACC
TCTGGATTACAAAATTTGTGAAAGATTGACTGGTATTCTTAACTATGTTGCTCCTTTTACGCTATGTGGA
TACGCTGCTTTAATGCCTTTGTATCATGCTATTGCTTCCCGTATGGCTTTCATTTTCTCCTCCTTGTATA
AATCCTGGTTGCTGTCTCTTTATGAGGAGTTGTGGCCCGTTGTCAGGCAACGTGGCGTGGTGTGCACTGT
GTTTGCTGACGCAACCCCCACTGGTTGGGGCATTGCCACCACCTGTCAGCTCCTTTCCGGGACTTTCGCT
TTCCCCCTCCCTATTGCCACGGCGGAACTCATCGCCGCCTGCCTTGCCCGCTGCTGGACAGGGGCTCGGC
TGTTGGGCACTGACAATTCCGTGGTGTTGTCGGGGAAATCATCGTCCTTTCCTTGGCTGCTCGCCTATGT
TGCCACCTGGATTCTGCGCGGGACGTCCTTCTGCTACGTCCCTTCGGCCCTCAATCCAGCGGACCTTCCT
TCCCGCGGCCTGCTGCCGGCTCTGCGGCCTCTTCCGCGTCTTCGCCTTCGCCCTCAGACGAGTCGGATCT
CCCTTTGGGCCGCCTCCCCGCATCGATACCGAGCGCTGCTCGAGAGATCTACGGGTGGCATCCCTGTGAC
CCCTCCCCAGTGCCTCTCCTGGCCCTGGAAGTTGCCACTCCAGTGCCCACCAGCCTTGTCCTAATAAAAT
TAAGTTGCATCATTTTGTCTGACTAGGTGTCCTTCTATAATATTATGGGGTGGAGGGGGGTGGTATGGAG
CAAGGGGCAAGTTGGGAAGACAACCTGTAGGGCCTGCGGGGTCTATTGGGAACCAAGCTGGAGTGCAGTG
GCACAATCTTGGCTCACTGCAATCTCCGCCTCCTGGGTTCAAGCGATTCTCCTGCCTCAGCCTCCCGAGT
TGTTGGGATTCCAGGCATGCATGACCAGGCTCAGCTAATTTTTGTTTTTTTGGTAGAGACGGGGTTTCAC
CATATTGGCCAGGCTGGTCTCCAACTCCTAATCTCAGGTGATCTACCCACCTTGGCCTCCCAAATTGCTG
GGATTACAGGCGTGAACCACTGCTCCCTTCCCTGTCCTTCTGATTTTGTAGGTAACCACGTGCGGACCGA
GCGGCCGCAGGAACCCCTAGTGATGGAGTTGGCCACTCCCTCTCTGCGCGCTCGCTCGCTCACTGAGGCC
GGGCGACCAAAGGTCGCCCGACGCCCGGGCTTTGCCCGGGCGGCCTCAGTGAGCGAGCGAGCGCGCAGCT
GCCTGCAGGGGCGCCTGATGCGGTATTTTCTCCTTACGCATCTGTGCGGTATTTCACACCGCATA
[95 nt withheld, positions 4266-4360]
T
[46 nt withheld, positions 4362-4407]
C
[141 nt withheld, positions 4409-4549]
CCTTTGACGTTGGAGTCCACGTTCTTT
[37 nt withheld, positions 4577-4613]
ACTCTATCTCGGGCTATTCTTTTGATTTATAAGGGATTTTGCCGATTTCGGTCTATTGGTTAAAAAATGA
GCTGATTTAACAAAAATTTAACGCGAATTTTAACAAAATATTAACGTTTACAATTTTATGGTGCACTCTC
AGTACAATCTGCTCTGATGCCGCATAGTTAAGCCAGCCCCGACACCCGCCAACACCCGCTGACGCGCCCT
GACGGGCTTGTCTGCTCCCGGCATCCGCTTACAGACAAGCTGTGACCGTCTCCGGGAGCTGCATGTGTCA
GAGGTTTTCACCGTCATCACCGAAACGCGCGAGACGAAAGGGCCTCGTGATACGCCTATTTTTATAGGTT
AATGTCATGATAATAATGGTTTCTTAGACGTCAGGTGGCACTTTTCGGGGAAATGTGCGCGGAACCCCTA
TTTGTTTATTTTTCTAAATACATTCAAATATGTATCCGCTCATGAGACAATAACCCTGATAAATGCTTCA
ATAATATTGAAAAAGGAAGAGTATGAGTATTCAACATTTCCGTGTCGCCCTTATTCCCTTTTTTGCGGCA
TTTTGCCTTCCTGTTTTTGCTCACCCAGAAACGCTGGTGAAAGTAAAAGATGCTGAAGATCAGTTGGGTG
CACGAGTGGGTTACATCGAACTGGATCTCAACAGCGGTAAGATCCTTGAGAGTTTTCGCCCCGAAGAACG
TTTTCCAATGATGAGCACTTTTAAAGTTCTGCTATGTGGCGCGGTATTATCCCGTATTGACGCCGGGCAA
GAGCAACTCGGTCGCCGCATACACTATTCTCAGAATGACTTGGTTGAGTACTCACCAGTCACAGAAAAGC
ATCTTACGGATGGCATGACAGTAAGAGAATTATGCAGTGCTGCCATAACCATGAGTGATAACACTGCGGC
CAACTTACTTCTGACAACGATCGGAGGACCGAAGGAGCTAACCGCTTTTTTGCACAACATGGGGGATCAT
GTAACTCGCCTTGATCGTTGGGAACCGGAGCTGAATGAAGCCATACCAAACGACGAGCGTGACACCACGA
TGCCTGTAGCAATGGCAACAACGTTGCGCAAACTATTAACTGGCGAACTACTTACTCTAGCTTCCCGGCA
ACAATTAATAGACTGGATGGAGGCGGATAAAGTTGCAGGACCACTTCTGCGCTCGGCCCTTCCGGCTGGC
TGGTTTATTGCTGATAAATCTGGAGCCGGTGAGCGTGGGTCTCGCGGTATCATTGCAGCACTGGGGCCAG
ATGGTAAGCCCTCCCGTATCGTAGTTATCTACACGACGGGGAGTCAGGCAACTATGGATGAACGAAATAG
ACAGATCGCTGAGATAGGTGCCTCACTGATTAAGCATTGGTAACTGTCAGACCAAGTTTACTCATATATA
CTTTAGATTGATTTAAAACTTCATTTTTAATTTAAAAGGATCTAGGTGAAGATCCTTTTTGATAATCTCA
TGACCAAAATCCCTTAACGTGAGTTTTCGTTCCACTGAGCGTCAGACCCCGTAGAAAAGATCAAAGGATC
TTCTTGAGATCCTTTTTTTCTGCGCGTAATCTGCTGCTTGCAAACAAAAAAACCACCGCTACCAGCGGTG
GTTTGTTTGCCGGATCAAGAGCTACCAACTCTTTTTCCGAAGGTAACTGGCTTCAGCAGAGCGCAGATAC
CAAATACTGTTCTTCTAGTGTAGCCGTAGTTAGGCCACCACTTCAAGAACTCTGTAGCACCGCCTACATA
CCTCGCTCTGCTAATCCTGTTACCAGTGGCTGCTGCCAGTGGCGATAAGTCGTGTCTTACCGGGTTGGAC
TCAAGACGATAGTTACCGGATAAGGCGCAGCGGTCGGGCTGAACGGGGGGTTCGTGCACACAGCCCAGCT
TGGAGCGAACGACCTACACCGAACTGAGATACCTACAGCGTGAGCTATGAGAAAGCGCCACGCTTCCCGA
AGGGAGAAAGGCGGACAGGTATCCGGTAAGCGGCAGGGTCGGAACAGGAGAGCGCACGAGGGAGCTTCCA
GGGGGAAACGCCTGGTATCTTTATAGTCCTGTCGGGTTTCGCCACCTCTGACTTGAGCGTCGATTTTTGT
GATGCTCGTCAGGGGGGCGGAGCCTATGGAAAAACGCCAGCAACGCGGCCTTTTTACGGTTCCTGGCCTT
TTGCTGGCCTTTTGCTCACATGTCCT
